>Addgene plasmid #113741 | pENTR-PpU6P-sgRNA-L5L4 | addgene full sequence | sequence record 219781 | Addgene NGS Result
CTTTCCTGCGTTATCCCCTGATTCTGTGGATAACCGTATTACCGCCTTTGAGTGAGCTGATACCGCTCGC
CGCAGCCGAACGACCGAGCGCAGCGAGTCAGTGAGCGAGGAAGCGGAAGAGCGCCCAATACGCAAACCGC
CTCTCCCCGCGCGTTGGCCGATTCATTAATGCAGCTGGCACGACAGGTTTCCCGACTGGAAAGCGGGCAG
TGAGCGCAACGCAATTAATACGCGTACCGCTAGCCAGGAAGAGTTTGTAGAAACGCAAAAAGGCCATCCG
TCAGGATGGCCTTCTGCTTAGTTTGATGCCTGGCAGTTTATGGCGGGCGTCCTGCCCGCCACCCTCCGGG
CCGTTGCTTCACAACGTTCAAATCCGCTCCCGGCGGATTTGTCCTACTCAGGAGAGCGTTCACCGACAAA
CAACAGATAAAACGAAAGGCCCAGTCTTCCGACTGAGCCTTTCGTTTTATTTGATGCCTGGCAGTTCCCT
ACTCTCGCGTTAACGCTAGCATGGATGTTTTCCCAGTCACGACGTTGTAAAACGACGGCCAGTCTTAAGC
TCGGGCCCCAAATAATGATTTTATTTTGACTGATAGTGACCTGTTCGTTGCAACAAATTGATGAGCAATG
CTTTTTTATAATGCCAACTTTGTATACAAAAGTTGCCCCTTCACCGTCAGATGCTACTACTAAAAAAAAG
CACCGACTCGGTGCCACTTTTTCAAGTTGATAACGGACTAGCCTTATTTTAACTTGCTATGCTTTTCAGC
ATAGCTCTAAAACTGAGACCTTGGTCTCTATGGGTTGTAAGTCCTCCACCTTCCTATATACCCGCCTTCA
CACCCACCTCCATTCCATGTGGGTTATATCCCTCGCTCCATCCCTTTTCTCCCCCCCCCCTCGAAACCCG
GTCGCGTCCACTCGGCCAGCCACCCAGCTGGACCCACTCACTCACTGCACCCTTTCTGCTTGTGCTCTCC
CGCTGCCGCTCCTTCGGGATATCCCCTTCTCCGCCACCGCAAGGACGCCGCCGTGGAAGAACCACACCAT
CACATCACATCACATCTACACCCATCGTCGCTAACCTGTCGCAACACGTCTGCTTCAATGGACGAATTCG
AGCTCCACCCAACTTTTCTATACAAAGTTGGCATTATAAGAAAGCATTGCTTATCAATTTGTTGCAACGA
ACAGGTCACTATCAGTCAAAATAAAATCATTATTTGCCATCCAGCTGCAGGGCGGCCGCGATATCCCCTA
TAGTGAGTCGTATTACATGGTCATAGCTGTTTCCTGGCAGCTCTGGCCCGTGTCTCAAAATCTCTGATGT
TACATTGCACAAGATAAAAATATATCATCATGAACAATAAAACTGTCTGCTTACATAAACAGTAATACAA
GGGGTGTTATGAGCCATATTCAACGGGAAACGTCGAGGCCGCGATTAAATTCCAACATGGATGCTGATTT
ATATGGGTATAAATGGGCTCGCGATAATGTCGGGCAATCAGGTGCGACAATCTATCGCTTGTATGGGAAG
CCCGATGCGCCAGAGTTGTTTCTGAAACATGGCAAAGGTAGCGTTGCCAATGATGTTACAGATGAGATGG
TCAGACTAAACTGGCTGACGGAATTTATGCCTCTTCCGACCATCAAGCATTTTATCCGTACTCCTGATGA
TGCATGGTTACTCACCACTGCGATCCCCGGAAAAACAGCATTCCAGGTATTAGAAGAATATCCTGATTCA
GGTGAAAATATTGTTGATGCGCTGGCAGTGTTCCTGCGCCGGTTGCATTCGATTCCTGTTTGTAATTGTC
CTTTTAACAGCGATCGCGTATTTCGTCTCGCTCAGGCGCAATCACGAATGAATAACGGTTTGGTTGATGC
GAGTGATTTTGATGACGAGCGTAATGGCTGGCCTGTTGAACAAGTCTGGAAAGAAATGCATAAACTTTTG
CCATTCTCACCGGATTCAGTCGTCACTCATGGTGATTTCTCACTTGATAACCTTATTTTTGACGAGGGGA
AATTAATAGGTTGTATTGATGTTGGACGAGTCGGAATCGCAGACCGATACCAGGATCTTGCCATCCTATG
GAACTGCCTCGGTGAGTTTTCTCCTTCATTACAGAAACGGCTTTTTCAAAAATATGGTATTGATAATCCT
GATATGAATAAATTGCAGTTTCATTTGATGCTCGATGAGTTTTTCTAATCAGAATTGGTTAATTGGTTGT
AACACTGGCAGAGCATTACGCTGACTTGACGGGACGGCGCAAGCTCATGACCAAAATCCCTTAACGTGAG
TTACGCGTCGTTCCACTGAGCGTCAGACCCCGTAGAAAAGATCAAAGGATCTTCTTGAGATCCTTTTTTT
CTGCGCGTAATCTGCTGCTTGCAAACAAAAAAACCACCGCTACCAGCGGTGGTTTGTTTGCCGGATCAAG
AGCTACCAACTCTTTTTCCGAAGGTAACTGGCTTCAGCAGAGCGCAGATACCAAATACTGTTCTTCTAGT
GTAGCCGTAGTTAGGCCACCACTTCAAGAACTCTGTAGCACCGCCTACATACCTCGCTCTGCTAATCCTG
TTACCAGTGGCTGCTGCCAGTGGCGATAAGTCGTGTCTTACCGGGTTGGACTCAAGACGATAGTTACCGG
ATAAGGCGCAGCGGTCGGGCTGAACGGGGGGTTCGTGCACACAGCCCAGCTTGGAGCGAACGACCTACAC
CGAACTGAGATACCTACAGCGTGAGCTATGAGAAAGCGCCACGCTTCCCGAAGGGAGAAAGGCGGACAGG
TATCCGGTAAGCGGCAGGGTCGGAACAGGAGAGCGCACGAGGGAGCTTCCAGGGGGAAACGCCTGGTATC
TTTATAGTCCTGTCGGGTTTCGCCACCTCTGACTTGAGCGTCGATTTTTGTGATGCTCGTCAGGGGGGCG
GAGCCTATGGAAAAACGCCAGCAACGCGGCCTTTTTACGGTTCCTGGCCTTTTGCTGGCCTTTTGCTCAC
ATGTT
Features (pLannotate 1.2.2; 11 found; start..end, strand, type, name):
    121..213     +  CDS            lacI (fragment): lac repressor; lacI; The lac repressor binds to the lac operator to inhibit transcription in E. coli. This inhibition can be relieved by adding lactose or isopropyl-β-D-thiogalactopyranoside (IPTG).
    268..295     -  terminator     rrnB T2 terminator: transcription terminator T2 from the E. coli rrnB gene
    427..470     +  terminator     rrnB T1 terminator: Escherichia coli rrnB; transcription terminator T1 from the E. coli rrnB gene
    517..553     -  CDS            lacZα (fragment): LacZα fragment of β-galactosidase; lacZ fragment
    570..665     +  protein_bind   attL5: mutant version of attL; recombination site for the Gateway® LR reaction LR Clonase™
    700..763     -  misc_RNA       tracrRNA (fragment): trans-activating CRISPR RNA for the Streptococcus pyogenes CRISPR/Cas9 system
    767..783     -  repeat_region  DR (fragment): direct repeat for the Streptococcus pyogenes CRISPR/Cas system
   1130..1225    -  protein_bind   attL4: mutant version of attL; recombination site for the Gateway® LR reaction LR Clonase™
   1257..1275    -  promoter       T7 promoter: promoter for bacteriophage T7 RNA polymerase
   1409..2218    +  CDS            KanR: aminoglycoside phosphotransferase; aph(3')-Ia; confers resistance to kanamycin in bacteria or G418 (Geneticin®) in eukaryotes
   2365..2953    +  rep_origin     ori: high-copy-number ColE1/pMB1/pBR322/pUC origin of replication
