[The description below was written by a language model from this plasmid's Addgene catalogue record and pLannotate feature annotations shown in this document.]
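Description:
pENTR-PpU6P-sgRNA-L5L4 is a small (about 3 kb) Gateway entry vector built on the Invitrogen pDONR221-P5P4 backbone for CRISPR-Cas9 work in the moss Physcomitrella patens. It is maintained in E. coli through a high-copy ColE1/pUC-type origin and selected with kanamycin via an aminoglycoside phosphotransferase (KanR) gene. The backbone also carries the usual pDONR features: rrnB T1 and T2 transcription terminators upstream of the recombination cassette, which insulate the insert from read-through transcription, a T7 promoter next to the cassette, and short lacI and lacZα remnants that have no functional role. M13 forward and reverse primer sites are listed for sequencing across the insert.

The payload is a roughly 460 bp PpU6P::sgRNA cassette lying between attL5 and attL4 sites. The P. patens U6 promoter, a small nuclear RNA promoter of the type transcribed by RNA polymerase III, drives a Streptococcus pyogenes-type single guide RNA scaffold. This scaffold is annotated in the feature table as direct repeat and tracrRNA fragments on the reverse strand, so the cassette reads from the attL4 side towards attL5. The automated annotation does not mark the U6 promoter itself, but the unannotated interval between the scaffold and attL4 is consistent with its position. According to the record, BsaI sites allow ligation of a protospacer, typically as annealed oligonucleotides, so a user can install a target-specific guide.

The mutant attL5/attL4 pair gives this entry clone a defined position in a multisite Gateway LR reaction. This allows it to be combined with other entry clones carrying compatible sites, so that several sgRNA expression cassettes can be assembled in order in a destination vector as part of a modular moss genome-editing system.
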