Addgene plasmid #113741: pENTR-PpU6P-sgRNA-L5L4
Purpose: Gateway entry vector containing attL5 and attL4 sites, U6 promoter, BsaI sites for protospacer ligation, and sgRNA.
Depositing lab: Magdalena Bezanilla. Depositing organization: Dartmouth College and Medical School. Publication: Efficient and modular CRISPR-Cas9 vector system for Physcomitrella patens. Mallett DR, Chang M, Cheng X, Bezanilla M. Plant Direct. 2019 Sep 12;3(9):e00168. doi: 10.1002/pld3.168. eCollection 2019 Sep. PubMed 31523744.
Backbone
  Vector backbone: pDONR221-P5P4
  Backbone manufacturer: Invitrogen
  Backbone size w/o insert (bp): 2551
  Vector type: CRISPR ; Gateway Entry Vector
Growth in bacteria
  Bacterial resistance: Kanamycin, 50 μg/mL
  Growth temperature: 37°C
  Growth strain: DH5alpha
  Copy number: High Copy
Gene/Insert
  Gene/Insert name: PpU6P::sgRNA
  gRNA/shRNA sequence: aaaagcaccgactcggtgccactttttcaagttgataacggactagccttattttaacttgctat
  Insert size (bp): 464
  Promoter: P. patens U6 promoter
  Cloning method: Gateway Cloning
  Sequencing primers: 5′ M13 Forward; 3′ M13 Reverse
Terms and licenses: Academic/Nonprofit Terms; Industry Terms: Not Available to Industry
How to cite: pENTR-PpU6P-sgRNA-L5L4 was a gift from Magdalena Bezanilla (Addgene plasmid # 113741 ; http://n2t.net/addgene:113741 ; RRID:Addgene_113741)
